# Supplementary material for: CRISPR with Transcriptional Readout reveals influenza transcription is modulated by NELF and can precipitate an interferon response
Source: bioRxiv preprint, doi:10.1101/2024.11.14.623683, version 2 (2025-06-17)
Supplement: File S1 [file 623683_file10.txt]

LOCUS       pHAGE2-CMV-Cas9-p2 11329 bp ds-DNA     circular     23-OCT-2024
DEFINITION  .
SOURCE      Unknown (Unknown.)
  ORGANISM  Unknown Unclassified.
COMMENT     Imported using the Genbank importer. File name:
            phage2-cmv-cas9-p2a-mcherry-w.gb
FEATURES             Location/Qualifiers
     misc_feature    1..454
                     /label="HIV U3"
     LTR             1..636
                     /label="5' LTR"
     primer_bind     complement(158..179)
                     /label="pHAGE-A0050-8050"
     primer_bind     401..421
                     /label="pHAGE-S501-1000"
     misc_feature    455..551
                     /label="HIV R"
     polyA_site      550..550
                     /label="pA Site"
     5'UTR           551..635
                     /label="5' UTR"
     misc_feature    552..636
                     /label="HIV U5"
     polyA_signal    570..577
                     /label="G-T cluster"
     misc_feature    636..658
                     /label="PBS-K"
     misc_feature    637..1155
                     /label="PSI"
     primer_bind     complement(667..690)
                     /label="pHAGE-A0550-0050"
     stem_loop       697..731
                     /label="SL-1"
     misc_feature    697..806
                     /label="HIV-PSI"
     stem_loop       736..754
                     /label="SL-2"
     misc_feature    744..745
                     /label="5' SD 289"
     stem_loop       766..779
                     /label="SL-3"
     CDS             790..1144
                     /label="HIV gag"
     stem_loop       793..806
                     /label="SL-4"
     misc_feature    807..1144
                     /label="HR-ePSI"
     misc_feature    833..834
                     /label="Fill-in"
     misc_feature    853..855
                     /label="Stop Codon"
     primer_bind     898..919
                     /label="pHAGE-S1001-1500"
     CDS             1156..2013
                     /label="env"
     primer_bind     complement(1166..1189)
                     /label="pHAGE-A1050-0550"
     misc_feature    1245..1593
                     /label="RRE"
     misc_feature    1303..1536
                     /label="RRE"
     misc_feature    1357..1357
                     /label="RRE Mutation"
     primer_bind     1391..1417
                     /label="pHAGE-S1501-2000"
     primer_bind     complement(1650..1678)
                     /label="pHAGE-A1550-1050"
     primer_bind     1898..1922
                     /label="pHAGE-S2001-2500"
     misc_feature    1911..1912
                     /label="SA 7925"
     misc_feature    2014..2027
                     /label="Junk"
     misc_feature    2034..2211
                     /label="HIV cpPu (Trip)"
     primer_bind     complement(2084..2112)
                     /label="pHAGE-A2050-1550"
     misc_feature    2188..2189
                     /label="SA 4459"
     misc_feature    2218..2802
                     /label="CMVp"
     primer_bind     2393..2417
                     /label="pHAGE-S2501-3000"
     primer_bind     complement(2632..2655)
                     /label="pHAGE-A2550-2050"
     TATA_signal     2722..2726
                     /label="TATA Box"
     primer_bind     2746..2766
                     /label="pHAGE 5' CDS"
     misc_feature    2754..2754
                     /label="Transcriptional Start"
     CDS             2811..6914
                     /label="Cas9"
     CDS             6915..6962
                     /label="nucleoplasmin NLS"
     CDS             6963..6986
                     /label="FLAG"
     misc_feature    6996..7052
                     /label="p2A"
     gene            7053..7763
                     /label="mCherry"
     misc_feature    7770..8361
                     /label="WPRE"
     primer_bind     complement(7798..7832)
                     /label="pHAGE 3' CDS"
     primer_bind     complement(7876..7899)
                     /label="pHAGE-A3550-3050"
     primer_bind     8029..8049
                     /label="pHAGE-S4001-4500"
     misc_feature    8366..8467
                     /label="HIV nef"
     LTR             8366..8687
                     /label="3' LTR"
     misc_feature    8416..8430
                     /label="HIV PPT"
     misc_feature    8433..8469
                     /label="dU3"
     misc_feature    8489..8507
                     /label="dU3"
     misc_feature    8508..8604
                     /label="HIV R"
     misc_feature    8605..8687
                     /label="HIV U5"
     primer_bind     8719..8741
                     /label="pHAGE-S6001-6500"
     misc_feature    8890..8924
                     /label="P-Bla"
     CDS             8943..9782
                     /label="AMPr"
     primer_bind     complement(8992..9015)
                     /label="pHAGE-A6050-5550"
     primer_bind     9192..9216
                     /label="pHAGE-S6501-7000"
     primer_bind     complement(9461..9484)
                     /label="pHAGE-A6550-6050"
     primer_bind     9712..9736
                     /label="pHAGE-S7001-7500"
     primer_bind     complement(9972..9993)
                     /label="pHAGE-A7050-6550"
     rep_origin      10011..10544
                     /label="ORI"
     primer_bind     10216..10240
                     /label="pHAGE-S7501-8000"
     primer_bind     complement(10483..10504)
                     /label="pHAGE-A7550-7050"
     primer_bind     10719..10738
                     /label="pHAGE-S8001-8500"
     misc_feature    10781..10904
                     /label="SV40 ori"
     primer_bind     complement(10959..10985)
                     /label="pHAGE-A8050-7550"
     primer_bind     11224..11252
                     /label="pHAGE-S1-500"
ORIGIN
        1 tggaagggct aattcactcc caaagaagac aagatatcct tgatctgtgg atctaccaca
       61 cacaaggcta cttccctgat tagcagaact acacaccagg gccaggggtc agatatccac
      121 tgacctttgg atggtgctac aagctagtac cagttgagcc agataaggta gaagaggcca
      181 ataaaggaga gaacaccagc ttgttacacc ctgtgagcct gcatgggatg gatgacccgg
      241 agagagaagt gttagagtgg aggtttgaca gccgcctagc atttcatcac gtggcccgag
      301 agctgcatcc ggagtacttc aagaactgct gatatcgagc ttgctacaag ggactttccg
      361 ctggggactt tccagggagg cgtggcctgg gcgggactgg ggagtggcga gccctcagat
      421 cctgcatata agcagctgct ttttgcctgt actgggtctc tctggttaga ccagatctga
      481 gcctgggagc tctctggcta actagggaac ccactgctta agcctcaata aagcttgcct
      541 tgagtgcttc aagtagtgtg tgcccgtctg ttgtgtgact ctggtaacta gagatccctc
      601 agaccctttt agtcagtgtg gaaaatctct agcagtggcg cccgaacagg gacttgaaag
      661 cgaaagggaa accagaggag ctctctcgac gcaggactcg gcttgctgaa gcgcgcacgg
      721 caagaggcga ggggcggcga ctggtgagta cgccaaaaat tttgactagc ggaggctaga
      781 aggagagaga tgggtgcgag agcgtcagta ttaagcgggg gagaattaga tcgcgatggg
      841 aaaaaattcg gttaaggcca gggggaaaga aaaaatataa attaaaacat atagtatggg
      901 caagcaggga gctagaacga ttcgcagtta atcctggcct gttagaaaca tcagaaggct
      961 gtagacaaat actgggacag ctacaaccat cccttcagac aggatcagaa gaacttagat
     1021 cattatataa tacagtagca accctctatt gtgtgcatca aaggatagag ataaaagaca
     1081 ccaaggaagc tttagacaag atagaggaag agcaaaacaa aagtaagacc accgcacagc
     1141 aagcggccgg ccgctgatct tcagacctgg aggaggagat atgagggaca attggagaag
     1201 tgaattatat aaatataaag tagtaaaaat tgaaccatta ggagtagcac ccaccaaggc
     1261 aaagagaaga gtggtgcaga gagaaaaaag agcagtggga ataggagctt tgttccttgg
     1321 gttcttggga gcagcaggaa gcactatggg cgcagcgtca atgacgctga cggtacaggc
     1381 cagacaatta ttgtctggta tagtgcagca gcagaacaat ttgctgaggg ctattgaggc
     1441 gcaacagcat ctgttgcaac tcacagtctg gggcatcaag cagctccagg caagaatcct
     1501 ggctgtggaa agatacctaa aggatcaaca gctcctgggg atttggggtt gctctggaaa
     1561 actcatttgc accactgctg tgccttggaa tgctagttgg agtaataaat ctctggaaca
     1621 gatttggaat cacacgacct ggatggagtg ggacagagaa attaacaatt acacaagctt
     1681 aatacactcc ttaattgaag aatcgcaaaa ccagcaagaa aagaatgaac aagaattatt
     1741 ggaattagat aaatgggcaa gtttgtggaa ttggtttaac ataacaaatt ggctgtggta
     1801 tataaaatta ttcataatga tagtaggagg cttggtaggt ttaagaatag tttttgctgt
     1861 actttctata gtgaatagag ttaggcaggg atattcacca ttatcgtttc agacccacct
     1921 cccaaccccg aggggacccg acaggcccga aggaatagaa gaagaaggtg gagagagaga
     1981 cagagacaga tccattcgat tagtgaacgg atctcgacgg tatcgccgaa ttcacaaatg
     2041 gcagtattca tccacaattt taaaagaaaa ggggggattg gggggtacag tgcaggggaa
     2101 agaatagtag acataatagc aacagacata caaactaaag aattacaaaa acaaattaca
     2161 aaaattcaaa attttcgggt ttattacagg gacagcagag atccagtttg gactagtgga
     2221 gttccgcgtt acataactta cggtaaatgg cccgcctggc tgaccgccca acgacccccg
     2281 cccattgacg tcaataatga cgtatgttcc catagtaacg ccaataggga ctttccattg
     2341 acgtcaatgg gtggagtatt tacggtaaac tgcccacttg gcagtacatc aagtgtatca
     2401 tatgccaagt acgcccccta ttgacgtcaa tgacggtaaa tggcccgcct ggcattatgc
     2461 ccagtacatg accttatggg actttcctac ttggcagtac atctacgtat tagtcatcgc
     2521 tattaccatg gtgatgcggt tttggcagta catcaatggg cgtggatagc ggtttgactc
     2581 acggggattt ccaagtctcc accccattga cgtcaatggg agtttgtttt ggcaccaaaa
     2641 tcaacgggac tttccaaaat gtcgtaacaa ctccgcccca ttgacgcaaa tgggcggtag
     2701 gcgtgtacgg tgggaggtct atataagcag agctcgttta gtgaaccgtc agatcgcctg
     2761 gagacgccat ccacgctgtt ttgacctcca tagaagacac cggcggccgc atggacaaga
     2821 agtacagcat cggcctggac atcggcacca actctgtggg ctgggccgtg atcaccgacg
     2881 agtacaaggt gcccagcaag aaattcaagg tgctgggcaa caccgaccgg cacagcatca
     2941 agaagaacct gatcggagcc ctgctgttcg acagcggcga aacagccgag gccacccggc
     3001 tgaagagaac cgccagaaga agatacacca gacggaagaa ccggatctgc tatctgcaag
     3061 agatcttcag caacgagatg gccaaggtgg acgacagctt cttccacaga ctggaagagt
     3121 ccttcctggt ggaagaggat aagaagcacg agcggcaccc catcttcggc aacatcgtgg
     3181 acgaggtggc ctaccacgag aagtacccca ccatctacca cctgagaaag aaactggtgg
     3241 acagcaccga caaggccgac ctgcggctga tctatctggc cctggcccac atgatcaagt
     3301 tccggggcca cttcctgatc gagggcgacc tgaaccccga caacagcgac gtggacaagc
     3361 tgttcatcca gctggtgcag acctacaacc agctgttcga ggaaaacccc atcaacgcca
     3421 gcggcgtgga cgccaaggcc atcctgtctg ccagactgag caagagcaga cggctggaaa
     3481 atctgatcgc ccagctgccc ggcgagaaga agaatggcct gttcggaaac ctgattgccc
     3541 tgagcctggg cctgaccccc aacttcaaga gcaacttcga cctggccgag gatgccaaac
     3601 tgcagctgag caaggacacc tacgacgacg acctggacaa cctgctggcc cagatcggcg
     3661 accagtacgc cgacctgttt ctggccgcca agaacctgtc cgacgccatc ctgctgagcg
     3721 acatcctgag agtgaacacc gagatcacca aggcccccct gagcgcctct atgatcaaga
     3781 gatacgacga gcaccaccag gacctgaccc tgctgaaagc tctcgtgcgg cagcagctgc
     3841 ctgagaagta caaagagatt ttcttcgacc agagcaagaa cggctacgcc ggctacattg
     3901 acggcggagc cagccaggaa gagttctaca agttcatcaa gcccatcctg gaaaagatgg
     3961 acggcaccga ggaactgctc gtgaagctga acagagagga cctgctgcgg aagcagcgga
     4021 ccttcgacaa cggcagcatc ccccaccaga tccacctggg agagctgcac gccattctgc
     4081 ggcggcagga agatttttac ccattcctga aggacaaccg ggaaaagatc gagaagatcc
     4141 tgaccttccg catcccctac tacgtgggcc ctctggccag gggaaacagc agattcgcct
     4201 ggatgaccag aaagagcgag gaaaccatca ccccctggaa cttcgaggaa gtggtggaca
     4261 agggcgcttc cgcccagagc ttcatcgagc ggatgaccaa cttcgataag aacctgccca
     4321 acgagaaggt gctgcccaag cacagcctgc tgtacgagta cttcaccgtg tataacgagc
     4381 tgaccaaagt gaaatacgtg accgagggaa tgagaaagcc cgccttcctg agcggcgagc
     4441 agaaaaaggc catcgtggac ctgctgttca agaccaaccg gaaagtgacc gtgaagcagc
     4501 tgaaagagga ctacttcaag aaaatcgagt gcttcgactc cgtggaaatc tccggcgtgg
     4561 aagatcggtt caacgcctcc ctgggcacat accacgatct gctgaaaatt atcaaggaca
     4621 aggacttcct ggacaatgag gaaaacgagg acattctgga agatatcgtg ctgaccctga
     4681 cactgtttga ggacagagag atgatcgagg aacggctgaa aacctatgcc cacctgttcg
     4741 acgacaaagt gatgaagcag ctgaagcggc ggagatacac cggctggggc aggctgagcc
     4801 ggaagctgat caacggcatc cgggacaagc agtccggcaa gacaatcctg gatttcctga
     4861 agtccgacgg cttcgccaac agaaacttca tgcagctgat ccacgacgac agcctgacct
     4921 ttaaagagga catccagaaa gcccaggtgt ccggccaggg cgatagcctg cacgagcaca
     4981 ttgccaatct ggccggcagc cccgccatta agaagggcat cctgcagaca gtgaaggtgg
     5041 tggacgagct cgtgaaagtg atgggccggc acaagcccga gaacatcgtg atcgaaatgg
     5101 ccagagagaa ccagaccacc cagaagggac agaagaacag ccgcgagaga atgaagcgga
     5161 tcgaagaggg catcaaagag ctgggcagcc agatcctgaa agaacacccc gtggaaaaca
     5221 cccagctgca gaacgagaag ctgtacctgt actacctgca gaatgggcgg gatatgtacg
     5281 tggaccagga actggacatc aaccggctgt ccgactacga tgtggaccat atcgtgcctc
     5341 agagctttct gaaggacgac tccatcgaca acaaggtgct gaccagaagc gacaagaacc
     5401 ggggcaagag cgacaacgtg ccctccgaag aggtcgtgaa gaagatgaag aactactggc
     5461 ggcagctgct gaacgccaag ctgattaccc agagaaagtt cgacaatctg accaaggccg
     5521 agagaggcgg cctgagcgaa ctggataagg ccggcttcat caagagacag ctggtggaaa
     5581 cccggcagat cacaaagcac gtggcacaga tcctggactc ccggatgaac actaagtacg
     5641 acgagaatga caagctgatc cgggaagtga aagtgatcac cctgaagtcc aagctggtgt
     5701 ccgatttccg gaaggatttc cagttttaca aagtgcgcga gatcaacaac taccaccacg
     5761 cccacgacgc ctacctgaac gccgtcgtgg gaaccgccct gatcaaaaag taccctaagc
     5821 tggaaagcga gttcgtgtac ggcgactaca aggtgtacga cgtgcggaag atgatcgcca
     5881 agagcgagca ggaaatcggc aaggctaccg ccaagtactt cttctacagc aacatcatga
     5941 actttttcaa gaccgagatt accctggcca acggcgagat ccggaagcgg cctctgatcg
     6001 agacaaacgg cgaaaccggg gagatcgtgt gggataaggg ccgggatttt gccaccgtgc
     6061 ggaaagtgct gagcatgccc caagtgaata tcgtgaaaaa gaccgaggtg cagacaggcg
     6121 gcttcagcaa agagtctatc ctgcccaaga ggaacagcga taagctgatc gccagaaaga
     6181 aggactggga ccctaagaag tacggcggct tcgacagccc caccgtggcc tattctgtgc
     6241 tggtggtggc caaagtggaa aagggcaagt ccaagaaact gaagagtgtg aaagagctgc
     6301 tggggatcac catcatggaa agaagcagct tcgagaagaa tcccatcgac tttctggaag
     6361 ccaagggcta caaagaagtg aaaaaggacc tgatcatcaa gctgcctaag tactccctgt
     6421 tcgagctgga aaacggccgg aagagaatgc tggcctctgc cggcgaactg cagaagggaa
     6481 acgaactggc cctgccctcc aaatatgtga acttcctgta cctggccagc cactatgaga
     6541 agctgaaggg ctcccccgag gataatgagc agaaacagct gtttgtggaa cagcacaagc
     6601 actacctgga cgagatcatc gagcagatca gcgagttctc caagagagtg atcctggccg
     6661 acgctaatct ggacaaagtg ctgtccgcct acaacaagca ccgggataag cccatcagag
     6721 agcaggccga gaatatcatc cacctgttta ccctgaccaa tctgggagcc cctgccgcct
     6781 tcaagtactt tgacaccacc atcgaccgga agaggtacac cagcaccaaa gaggtgctgg
     6841 acgccaccct gatccaccag agcatcaccg gcctgtacga gacacggatc gacctgtctc
     6901 agctgggagg cgacaagcga cctgccgcca caaagaaggc tggacaggct aagaagaaga
     6961 aagattacaa agacgatgac gataagggat ccggcgccac caacttcagc ctgctgaagc
     7021 aggccggcga cgtggaggag aaccccggcc ccatggtgag caagggcgag gaggataaca
     7081 tggccatcat caaggagttc atgcgcttca aggtgcacat ggagggctcc gtgaacggcc
     7141 acgagttcga gatcgagggc gagggcgagg gccgccccta cgagggcacc cagaccgcca
     7201 agctgaaggt gaccaagggt ggccccctgc ccttcgcctg ggacatcctg tcccctcagt
     7261 tcatgtacgg ctccaaggcc tacgtgaagc accccgccga catccccgac tacttgaagc
     7321 tgtccttccc cgagggcttc aagtgggagc gcgtgatgaa cttcgaggac ggcggcgtgg
     7381 tgaccgtgac ccaggactcc tccctgcagg acggcgagtt catctacaag gtgaagctgc
     7441 gcggcaccaa cttcccctcc gacggccccg taatgcagaa gaagaccatg ggctgggagg
     7501 cctcctccga gcggatgtac cccgaggacg gcgccctgaa gggcgagatc aagcagaggc
     7561 tgaagctgaa ggacggcggc cactacgacg ctgaggtcaa gaccacctac aaggccaaga
     7621 agcccgtgca gctgcccggc gcctacaacg tcaacatcaa gttggacatc acctcccaca
     7681 acgaggacta caccatcgtg gaacagtacg aacgcgccga gggccgccac tccaccggcg
     7741 gcatggacga gctgtacaag taaggatcct aatcaacctc tggattacaa aatttgtgaa
     7801 agattgactg gtattcttaa ctatgttgct ccttttacgc tatgtggata cgctgcttta
     7861 atgcctttgt atcatgctat tgcttcccgt atggctttca ttttctcctc cttgtataaa
     7921 tcctggttgc tgtctcttta tgaggagttg tggcccgttg tcaggcaacg tggcgtggtg
     7981 tgcactgtgt ttgctgacgc aacccccact ggttggggca ttgccaccac ctgtcagctc
     8041 ctttccggga ctttcgcttt ccccctccct attgccacgg cggaactcat cgccgcctgc
     8101 cttgcccgct gctggacagg ggctcggctg ttgggcactg acaattccgt ggtgttgtcg
     8161 gggaaatcat cgtcctttcc ttggctgctc gcctgtgttg ccacctggat tctgcgcggg
     8221 acgtccttct gctacgtccc ttcggccctc aatccagcgg accttccttc ccgcggcctg
     8281 ctgccggctc tgcggcctct tccgcgtctt cgccttcgcc ctcagacgag tcggatctcc
     8341 ctttgggccg cctccccgcc tggtaccttt aagaccaatg acttacaagg cagctgtaga
     8401 tcttagccac tttttaaaag aaaagggggg actggaaggg ctaattcact cccaacgaag
     8461 acaagatcac ctgcaggaca ggcgcgccct gctttttgct tgtactgggt ctctctggtt
     8521 agaccagatc tgagcctggg agctctctgg ctaactaggg aacccactgc ttaagcctca
     8581 ataaagcttg ccttgagtgc ttcaagtagt gtgtgcccgt ctgttgtgtg actctggtaa
     8641 ctagagatcc ctcagaccct tttagtcagt gtggaaaatc tctagcaccc gggcgattaa
     8701 ggaaagggct agatcattct tgaagacgaa agggcctcgt gatacgccta tttttatagg
     8761 ttaatgtcat gataataatg gtttcttaga cgtcaggtgg cacttttcgg ggaaatgtgc
     8821 gcggaacccc tatttgttta tttttctaaa tacattcaaa tatgtatccg ctcatgagac
     8881 aataaccctg ataaatgctt caataatatt gaaaaaggaa gagtatgagt attcaacatt
     8941 tccgtgtcgc ccttattccc ttttttgcgg cattttgcct tcctgttttt gctcacccag
     9001 aaacgctggt gaaagtaaaa gatgctgaag atcagttggg tgcacgagtg ggttacatcg
     9061 aactggatct caacagcggt aagatccttg agagttttcg ccccgaagaa cgttttccaa
     9121 tgatgagcac ttttaaagtt ctgctatgtg gcgcggtatt atcccgtgtt gacgccgggc
     9181 aagagcaact cggtcgccgc atacactatt ctcagaatga cttggttgag tactcaccag
     9241 tcacagaaaa gcatcttacg gatggcatga cagtaagaga attatgcagt gctgccataa
     9301 ccatgagtga taacactgcg gccaacttac ttctgacaac gatcggagga ccgaaggagc
     9361 taaccgcttt tttgcacaac atgggggatc atgtaactcg ccttgatcgt tgggaaccgg
     9421 agctgaatga agccatacca aacgacgagc gtgacaccac gatgcctgta gcaatggcaa
     9481 caacgttgcg caaactatta actggcgaac tacttactct agcttcccgg caacaattaa
     9541 tagactggat ggaggcggat aaagttgcag gaccacttct gcgctcggcc cttccggctg
     9601 gctggtttat tgctgataaa tctggagccg gtgagcgtgg gtctcgcggt atcattgcag
     9661 cactggggcc agatggtaag ccctcccgta tcgtagttat ctacacgacg gggagtcagg
     9721 caactatgga tgaacgaaat agacagatcg ctgagatagg tgcctcactg attaagcatt
     9781 ggtaactgtc agaccaagtt tactcatata tactttagat tgatttaaaa cttcattttt
     9841 aatttaaaag gatctaggtg aagatccttt ttgataatct catgaccaaa atcccttaac
     9901 gtgagttttc gttccactga gcgtcagacc ccgtagaaaa gatcaaagga tcttcttgag
     9961 atcctttttt tctgcgcgta atctgctgct tgcaaacaaa aaaaccaccg ctaccagcgg
    10021 tggtttgttt gccggatcaa gagctaccaa ctctttttcc gaaggtaact ggcttcagca
    10081 gagcgcagat accaaatact gttcttctag tgtagccgta gttaggccac cacttcaaga
    10141 actctgtagc accgcctaca tacctcgctc tgctaatcct gttaccagtg gctgctgcca
    10201 gtggcgataa gtcgtgtctt accgggttgg actcaagacg atagttaccg gataaggcgc
    10261 agcggtcggg ctgaacgggg ggttcgtgca cacagcccag cttggagcga acgacctaca
    10321 ccgaactgag atacctacag cgtgagctat gagaaagcgc cacgcttccc gaagggagaa
    10381 aggcggacag gtatccggta agcggcaggg tcggaacagg agagcgcacg agggagcttc
    10441 cagggggaaa cgcctggtat ctttatagtc ctgtcgggtt tcgccacctc tgacttgagc
    10501 gtcgattttt gtgatgctcg tcaggggggc ggagcctatg gaaaaacgcc agcaacgcgg
    10561 cctttttacg gttcctggcc ttttgctggc cttttgctca catgttcttt cctgcgttat
    10621 cccctgattc tgtggataac cgtattaccg cctttgagtg agctgatacc gctcgccgca
    10681 gccgaacgac cgagcgcagc gagtcagtga gcgaggaagc ggaagagcgc ccaatacgca
    10741 aaccgcctct ccccgcgcgt tggccgattc attaatgcag caagctcatg gctgactaat
    10801 tttttttatt tatgcagagg ccgaggccgc ctcggcctct gagctattcc agaagtagtg
    10861 aggaggcttt tttggaggcc taggcttttg caaaaagctc cccgtggcac gacaggtttc
    10921 ccgactggaa agcgggcagt gagcgcaacg caattaatgt gagttagctc actcattagg
    10981 caccccaggc tttacacttt atgcttccgg ctcgtatgtt gtgtggaatt gtgagcggat
    11041 aacaatttca cacaggaaac agctatgaca tgattacgaa tttcacaaat aaagcatttt
    11101 tttcactgca ttctagttgt ggtttgtcca aactcatcaa tgtatcttat catgtctgga
    11161 tcaactggat aactcaagct aaccaaaatc atcccaaact tcccacccca taccctatta
    11221 ccactgccaa ttacctgtgg tttcatttac tctaaacctg tgattcctct gaattatttt
    11281 cattttaaag aaattgtatt tgttaaatat gtactacaaa cttagtagt
//
