# Supplementary material for: CRISPR with Transcriptional Readout reveals influenza transcription is modulated by NELF and can precipitate an interferon response
Source: bioRxiv preprint, doi:10.1101/2024.11.14.623683, version 2 (2025-06-17)
Supplement: File S4 [file 623683_file13.txt]

LOCUS       567_pHAGE2_CMV_NELFBopt 8263 bp ds-DNA     circular     30-MAR-2025
DEFINITION  .
SOURCE      Unknown.
  ORGANISM  Unknown Unclassified.
FEATURES             Location/Qualifiers
     misc_feature    1..454
                     /label="HIV\U3"
     LTR             1..636
                     /label="5'\LTR"
     primer_bind     complement(158..179)
                     /label="pHAGE-A0050-8050"
     primer_bind     401..421
                     /label="pHAGE-S501-1000"
     misc_feature    455..551
                     /label="HIV\R"
     polyA_site      550..550
                     /label="pA\Site"
     5'UTR           551..635
                     /label="5'\UTR"
     misc_feature    552..636
                     /label="HIV\U5"
     polyA_signal    570..577
                     /label="G-T\cluster"
     misc_feature    636..658
                     /label="PBS-K"
     misc_feature    637..1155
                     /label="PSI"
     primer_bind     complement(667..690)
                     /label="pHAGE-A0550-0050"
     stem_loop       697..731
                     /label="SL-1"
     misc_feature    697..806
                     /label="HIV-PSI"
     stem_loop       736..754
                     /label="SL-2"
     splicing_signal 744..745
                     /label="5'\SD\289"
     stem_loop       766..779
                     /label="SL-3"
     CDS             790..1144
                     /label="HIV\gag"
     stem_loop       793..806
                     /label="SL-4"
     misc_feature    807..1144
                     /label="HR-ePSI"
     mutation        833..834
                     /label="Fill-in"
     misc_feature    853..855
                     /label="Stop\Codon"
     primer_bind     898..919
                     /label="pHAGE-S1001-1500"
     CDS             1156..2013
                     /label="env"
     primer_bind     complement(1166..1189)
                     /label="pHAGE-A1050-0550"
     misc_feature    1245..1593
                     /label="RRE"
     misc_feature    1303..1536
                     /label="RRE"
     mutation        1357..1357
                     /label="RRE\Mutation"
     primer_bind     1391..1417
                     /label="pHAGE-S1501-2000"
     primer_bind     complement(1650..1678)
                     /label="pHAGE-A1550-1050"
     primer_bind     1898..1922
                     /label="pHAGE-S2001-2500"
     splicing_signal 1911..1912
                     /label="SA\7925"
     misc_feature    2014..2027
                     /label="Junk"
     misc_feature    2034..2211
                     /label="HIV\cpPu\(Trip)"
     primer_bind     complement(2084..2112)
                     /label="pHAGE-A2050-1550"
     splicing_signal 2188..2189
                     /label="SA\4459"
     promoter        2218..2802
                     /label="CMVp"
     primer_bind     2393..2417
                     /label="pHAGE-S2501-3000"
     primer_bind     complement(2632..2655)
                     /label="pHAGE-A2550-2050"
     TATA_signal     2722..2726
                     /label="TATA\Box"
     primer_bind     2746..2766
                     /label="pHAGE\5'\CDS"
     prim_transcript 2754..2754
                     /label="Transcriptional\Start"
     CDS             2811..4694
                     /label="NEFLB (no stop)"
                     /translation="MAELEGAGERGSGGPRGPAERASGVSAAAPGERAGDGAPSRAVAGASAMFAGLQDLGVANGEDLKETLTNCTEPLKAIEQFQTENGVLLPSLQSALPFLDLHGTPRLEFHQSVFDELRDKLLERVSAIASEGKAEERYKKLEDLLEKSFSLVKMPSLQPVVMCVMKHLPKVPEKKLKLVMADKELYRACAVEVKRQIWQDNQALFGDEVSPLLKQYILEKESALFSTELSVLHNFFSPSPKTRRQGEVVQRLTRMVGKNVKLYDMVLQFLRTLFLRTRNVHYCTLRAELLMSLHDLDVGEICTVDPCHKFTWCLDACIRERFVDSKRARELQGFLDGVKKGQEQVLGDLSMILCDPFAINTLALSTVRHLQELVGQETLPRDSPDLLLLLRLLALGQGAWDMIDSQVFKEPKMEVELITRFLPMLMSFLVDDYTFNVDQKLPAEEKAPVSYPNTLPESFTKFLQEQRMACEVGLYYVLHITKQRNKNALLRLLPGLVETFGDLAFGDIFLHLLTGNLALLADEFALEDFCSSLFDGFFLTASPRKENVHRHALRLLIHLHPRVAPSKLEALQKALEPTGQSGEAVKELYSQLGEKLEQLDHRKPSPAQAAETPALELPLPSVPAPAPL"
     CDS             2811..4697
                     /label="NELFB_codon_opt"
     CDS             2811..4697
                     /translation="MAELEGAGERGSGGPRGPAERASGVSAAAPGERAGDGAPSRAVAGASAMFAGLQDLGVANGEDLKETLTNCTEPLKAIEQFQTENGVLLPSLQSALPFLDLHGTPRLEFHQSVFDELRDKLLERVSAIASEGKAEERYKKLEDLLEKSFSLVKMPSLQPVVMCVMKHLPKVPEKKLKLVMADKELYRACAVEVKRQIWQDNQALFGDEVSPLLKQYILEKESALFSTELSVLHNFFSPSPKTRRQGEVVQRLTRMVGKNVKLYDMVLQFLRTLFLRTRNVHYCTLRAELLMSLHDLDVGEICTVDPCHKFTWCLDACIRERFVDSKRARELQGFLDGVKKGQEQVLGDLSMILCDPFAINTLALSTVRHLQELVGQETLPRDSPDLLLLLRLLALGQGAWDMIDSQVFKEPKMEVELITRFLPMLMSFLVDDYTFNVDQKLPAEEKAPVSYPNTLPESFTKFLQEQRMACEVGLYYVLHITKQRNKNALLRLLPGLVETFGDLAFGDIFLHLLTGNLALLADEFALEDFCSSLFDGFFLTASPRKENVHRHALRLLIHLHPRVAPSKLEALQKALEPTGQSGEAVKELYSQLGEKLEQLDHRKPSPAQAAETPALELPLPSVPAPAPL*"
     misc_feature    4704..5295
                     /label="WPRE"
     primer_bind     complement(4732..4766)
                     /label="pHAGE\3'\CDS"
     primer_bind     complement(4810..4833)
                     /label="pHAGE-A3550-3050"
     primer_bind     4963..4983
                     /label="pHAGE-S4001-4500"
     misc_feature    5300..5401
                     /label="HIV\nef"
     LTR             5300..5621
                     /label="3'\LTR"
     misc_feature    5350..5364
                     /label="HIV\PPT"
     misc_feature    5367..5403
                     /label="dU3"
     misc_feature    5423..5441
                     /label="dU3"
     misc_feature    5442..5538
                     /label="HIV\R"
     misc_feature    5539..5621
                     /label="HIV\U5"
     primer_bind     5653..5675
                     /label="pHAGE-S6001-6500"
     promoter        5824..5858
                     /label="P-Bla"
     CDS             5877..6716
                     /label="AMPr"
     primer_bind     complement(5926..5949)
                     /label="pHAGE-A6050-5550"
     primer_bind     6126..6150
                     /label="pHAGE-S6501-7000"
     primer_bind     complement(6395..6418)
                     /label="pHAGE-A6550-6050"
     primer_bind     6646..6670
                     /label="pHAGE-S7001-7500"
     primer_bind     complement(6906..6927)
                     /label="pHAGE-A7050-6550"
     rep_origin      6945..7478
                     /label="ORI"
     primer_bind     7150..7174
                     /label="pHAGE-S7501-8000"
     primer_bind     complement(7417..7438)
                     /label="pHAGE-A7550-7050"
     primer_bind     7653..7672
                     /label="pHAGE-S8001-8500"
     misc_feature    7715..7838
                     /label="SV40\ori"
     primer_bind     complement(7893..7919)
                     /label="pHAGE-A8050-7550"
     primer_bind     8158..8186
                     /label="pHAGE-S1-500"
ORIGIN
        1 tggaagggct aattcactcc caaagaagac aagatatcct tgatctgtgg atctaccaca
       61 cacaaggcta cttccctgat tagcagaact acacaccagg gccaggggtc agatatccac
      121 tgacctttgg atggtgctac aagctagtac cagttgagcc agataaggta gaagaggcca
      181 ataaaggaga gaacaccagc ttgttacacc ctgtgagcct gcatgggatg gatgacccgg
      241 agagagaagt gttagagtgg aggtttgaca gccgcctagc atttcatcac gtggcccgag
      301 agctgcatcc ggagtacttc aagaactgct gatatcgagc ttgctacaag ggactttccg
      361 ctggggactt tccagggagg cgtggcctgg gcgggactgg ggagtggcga gccctcagat
      421 cctgcatata agcagctgct ttttgcctgt actgggtctc tctggttaga ccagatctga
      481 gcctgggagc tctctggcta actagggaac ccactgctta agcctcaata aagcttgcct
      541 tgagtgcttc aagtagtgtg tgcccgtctg ttgtgtgact ctggtaacta gagatccctc
      601 agaccctttt agtcagtgtg gaaaatctct agcagtggcg cccgaacagg gacttgaaag
      661 cgaaagggaa accagaggag ctctctcgac gcaggactcg gcttgctgaa gcgcgcacgg
      721 caagaggcga ggggcggcga ctggtgagta cgccaaaaat tttgactagc ggaggctaga
      781 aggagagaga tgggtgcgag agcgtcagta ttaagcgggg gagaattaga tcgcgatggg
      841 aaaaaattcg gttaaggcca gggggaaaga aaaaatataa attaaaacat atagtatggg
      901 caagcaggga gctagaacga ttcgcagtta atcctggcct gttagaaaca tcagaaggct
      961 gtagacaaat actgggacag ctacaaccat cccttcagac aggatcagaa gaacttagat
     1021 cattatataa tacagtagca accctctatt gtgtgcatca aaggatagag ataaaagaca
     1081 ccaaggaagc tttagacaag atagaggaag agcaaaacaa aagtaagacc accgcacagc
     1141 aagcggccgg ccgctgatct tcagacctgg aggaggagat atgagggaca attggagaag
     1201 tgaattatat aaatataaag tagtaaaaat tgaaccatta ggagtagcac ccaccaaggc
     1261 aaagagaaga gtggtgcaga gagaaaaaag agcagtggga ataggagctt tgttccttgg
     1321 gttcttggga gcagcaggaa gcactatggg cgcagcgtca atgacgctga cggtacaggc
     1381 cagacaatta ttgtctggta tagtgcagca gcagaacaat ttgctgaggg ctattgaggc
     1441 gcaacagcat ctgttgcaac tcacagtctg gggcatcaag cagctccagg caagaatcct
     1501 ggctgtggaa agatacctaa aggatcaaca gctcctgggg atttggggtt gctctggaaa
     1561 actcatttgc accactgctg tgccttggaa tgctagttgg agtaataaat ctctggaaca
     1621 gatttggaat cacacgacct ggatggagtg ggacagagaa attaacaatt acacaagctt
     1681 aatacactcc ttaattgaag aatcgcaaaa ccagcaagaa aagaatgaac aagaattatt
     1741 ggaattagat aaatgggcaa gtttgtggaa ttggtttaac ataacaaatt ggctgtggta
     1801 tataaaatta ttcataatga tagtaggagg cttggtaggt ttaagaatag tttttgctgt
     1861 actttctata gtgaatagag ttaggcaggg atattcacca ttatcgtttc agacccacct
     1921 cccaaccccg aggggacccg acaggcccga aggaatagaa gaagaaggtg gagagagaga
     1981 cagagacaga tccattcgat tagtgaacgg atctcgacgg tatcgccgaa ttcacaaatg
     2041 gcagtattca tccacaattt taaaagaaaa ggggggattg gggggtacag tgcaggggaa
     2101 agaatagtag acataatagc aacagacata caaactaaag aattacaaaa acaaattaca
     2161 aaaattcaaa attttcgggt ttattacagg gacagcagag atccagtttg gactagtgga
     2221 gttccgcgtt acataactta cggtaaatgg cccgcctggc tgaccgccca acgacccccg
     2281 cccattgacg tcaataatga cgtatgttcc catagtaacg ccaataggga ctttccattg
     2341 acgtcaatgg gtggagtatt tacggtaaac tgcccacttg gcagtacatc aagtgtatca
     2401 tatgccaagt acgcccccta ttgacgtcaa tgacggtaaa tggcccgcct ggcattatgc
     2461 ccagtacatg accttatggg actttcctac ttggcagtac atctacgtat tagtcatcgc
     2521 tattaccatg gtgatgcggt tttggcagta catcaatggg cgtggatagc ggtttgactc
     2581 acggggattt ccaagtctcc accccattga cgtcaatggg agtttgtttt ggcaccaaaa
     2641 tcaacgggac tttccaaaat gtcgtaacaa ctccgcccca ttgacgcaaa tgggcggtag
     2701 gcgtgtacgg tgggaggtct atataagcag agctcgttta gtgaaccgtc agatcgcctg
     2761 gagacgccat ccacgctgtt ttgacctcca tagaagacac cggcggccgc ATGGCTGAGC
     2821 TGGAGGGCGC AGGTGAGAGA GGTTCCGGCG GGCCAAGAGG TCCCGCCGAA AGAGCGTCAG
     2881 GCGTGTCCGC AGCAGCCCCT GGGGAGAGAG CAGGGGACGG GGCTCCTAGC AGGGCTGTGG
     2941 CCGGCGCAAG CGCTATGTTT GCCGGGTTGC AGGACCTCGG CGTCGCTAAT GGAGAGGACC
     3001 TTAAGGAGAC TCTCACGAAC TGCACAGAGC CACTGAAGGC CATTGAGCAG TTCCAGACCG
     3061 AAAACGGGGT TCTCTTGCCA AGCCTTCAGT CAGCACTGCC GTTTCTTGAC CTCCACGGCA
     3121 CGCCTCGGCT TGAGTTCCAC CAAAGCGTCT TTGACGAGCT GCGAGACAAA CTGCTGGAAC
     3181 GCGTGAGTGC CATCGCAAGC GAGGGAAAGG CAGAAGAAAG GTATAAGAAG CTGGAAGATC
     3241 TGCTCGAAAA ATCTTTCAGT TTGGTTAAGA TGCCCTCTCT GCAACCAGTC GTTATGTGCG
     3301 TCATGAAGCA CCTCCCCAAG GTGCCTGAAA AAAAACTCAA ACTTGTAATG GCAGATAAGG
     3361 AACTTTACCG CGCCTGCGCG GTAGAGGTGA AAAGGCAGAT ATGGCAAGAT AATCAGGCAC
     3421 TCTTTGGCGA CGAGGTGAGC CCCCTCCTGA AACAATACAT TCTCGAAAAA GAGTCAGCCC
     3481 TGTTTTCAAC CGAGCTCTCC GTACTGCACA ATTTTTTCTC CCCCTCTCCT AAAACTCGGA
     3541 GGCAAGGTGA GGTCGTGCAG AGACTGACCC GAATGGTGGG GAAGAATGTG AAGCTGTACG
     3601 ACATGGTTCT CCAGTTTCTC AGGACGCTGT TTCTGCGGAC ACGGAATGTC CATTACTGTA
     3661 CCCTTAGAGC TGAGCTGTTG ATGAGCCTTC ACGACCTGGA CGTAGGAGAA ATCTGTACCG
     3721 TGGATCCATG CCATAAGTTC ACCTGGTGTC TCGATGCCTG TATTCGCGAG CGGTTTGTGG
     3781 ACAGTAAGCG AGCCAGGGAG CTTCAGGGAT TTCTGGATGG CGTGAAGAAA GGGCAAGAGC
     3841 AGGTCCTCGG TGATCTGTCC ATGATACTGT GTGATCCATT CGCTATCAAC ACTTTGGCTC
     3901 TGAGTACCGT GCGCCATTTG CAGGAACTGG TGGGCCAGGA AACCCTGCCG AGGGATTCAC
     3961 CTGACCTGCT TCTGTTGCTT CGGCTTTTGG CCCTGGGCCA GGGCGCGTGG GACATGATCG
     4021 ATTCCCAAGT TTTCAAAGAA CCCAAAATGG AAGTGGAACT TATCACACGC TTTCTGCCTA
     4081 TGTTGATGTC TTTTCTTGTG GATGACTACA CTTTCAACGT AGATCAGAAG CTCCCCGCCG
     4141 AGGAGAAAGC TCCAGTGTCC TATCCCAATA CACTGCCCGA GAGCTTCACT AAGTTTCTTC
     4201 AGGAACAGAG GATGGCTTGC GAGGTTGGAC TGTATTACGT TCTGCACATC ACTAAGCAGC
     4261 GGAACAAGAA CGCTCTCCTG AGACTTCTGC CCGGGCTCGT GGAAACCTTC GGAGACCTGG
     4321 CCTTCGGCGA CATCTTCCTT CATTTGTTGA CTGGCAATTT GGCCCTGTTG GCGGACGAGT
     4381 TCGCTCTTGA GGATTTCTGC AGCAGTTTGT TCGATGGTTT CTTTCTTACA GCTAGTCCCC
     4441 GAAAAGAGAA CGTCCACCGA CATGCCCTGC GCTTGCTGAT TCACCTTCAC CCAAGAGTCG
     4501 CACCCTCTAA GCTCGAAGCT TTGCAGAAGG CCCTGGAGCC AACAGGACAG TCTGGAGAGG
     4561 CCGTCAAAGA ACTGTATTCA CAACTGGGAG AAAAACTCGA GCAGCTCGAT CATCGCAAGC
     4621 CTTCTCCGGC CCAGGCCGCA GAAACACCAG CCCTGGAGCT CCCTCTGCCA TCCGTGCCTG
     4681 CCCCGGCGCC TCTTtgagga tcctaatcaa cctctggatt acaaaatttg tgaaagattg
     4741 actggtattc ttaactatgt tgctcctttt acgctatgtg gatacgctgc tttaatgcct
     4801 ttgtatcatg ctattgcttc ccgtatggct ttcattttct cctccttgta taaatcctgg
     4861 ttgctgtctc tttatgagga gttgtggccc gttgtcaggc aacgtggcgt ggtgtgcact
     4921 gtgtttgctg acgcaacccc cactggttgg ggcattgcca ccacctgtca gctcctttcc
     4981 gggactttcg ctttccccct ccctattgcc acggcggaac tcatcgccgc ctgccttgcc
     5041 cgctgctgga caggggctcg gctgttgggc actgacaatt ccgtggtgtt gtcggggaaa
     5101 tcatcgtcct ttccttggct gctcgcctgt gttgccacct ggattctgcg cgggacgtcc
     5161 ttctgctacg tcccttcggc cctcaatcca gcggaccttc cttcccgcgg cctgctgccg
     5221 gctctgcggc ctcttccgcg tcttcgcctt cgccctcaga cgagtcggat ctccctttgg
     5281 gccgcctccc cgcctggtac ctttaagacc aatgacttac aaggcagctg tagatcttag
     5341 ccacttttta aaagaaaagg ggggactgga agggctaatt cactcccaac gaagacaaga
     5401 tcacctgcag gacaggcgcg ccctgctttt tgcttgtact gggtctctct ggttagacca
     5461 gatctgagcc tgggagctct ctggctaact agggaaccca ctgcttaagc ctcaataaag
     5521 cttgccttga gtgcttcaag tagtgtgtgc ccgtctgttg tgtgactctg gtaactagag
     5581 atccctcaga cccttttagt cagtgtggaa aatctctagc acccgggcga ttaaggaaag
     5641 ggctagatca ttcttgaaga cgaaagggcc tcgtgatacg cctattttta taggttaatg
     5701 tcatgataat aatggtttct tagacgtcag gtggcacttt tcggggaaat gtgcgcggaa
     5761 cccctatttg tttatttttc taaatacatt caaatatgta tccgctcatg agacaataac
     5821 cctgataaat gcttcaataa tattgaaaaa ggaagagtat gagtattcaa catttccgtg
     5881 tcgcccttat tccctttttt gcggcatttt gccttcctgt ttttgctcac ccagaaacgc
     5941 tggtgaaagt aaaagatgct gaagatcagt tgggtgcacg agtgggttac atcgaactgg
     6001 atctcaacag cggtaagatc cttgagagtt ttcgccccga agaacgtttt ccaatgatga
     6061 gcacttttaa agttctgcta tgtggcgcgg tattatcccg tgttgacgcc gggcaagagc
     6121 aactcggtcg ccgcatacac tattctcaga atgacttggt tgagtactca ccagtcacag
     6181 aaaagcatct tacggatggc atgacagtaa gagaattatg cagtgctgcc ataaccatga
     6241 gtgataacac tgcggccaac ttacttctga caacgatcgg aggaccgaag gagctaaccg
     6301 cttttttgca caacatgggg gatcatgtaa ctcgccttga tcgttgggaa ccggagctga
     6361 atgaagccat accaaacgac gagcgtgaca ccacgatgcc tgtagcaatg gcaacaacgt
     6421 tgcgcaaact attaactggc gaactactta ctctagcttc ccggcaacaa ttaatagact
     6481 ggatggaggc ggataaagtt gcaggaccac ttctgcgctc ggcccttccg gctggctggt
     6541 ttattgctga taaatctgga gccggtgagc gtgggtctcg cggtatcatt gcagcactgg
     6601 ggccagatgg taagccctcc cgtatcgtag ttatctacac gacggggagt caggcaacta
     6661 tggatgaacg aaatagacag atcgctgaga taggtgcctc actgattaag cattggtaac
     6721 tgtcagacca agtttactca tatatacttt agattgattt aaaacttcat ttttaattta
     6781 aaaggatcta ggtgaagatc ctttttgata atctcatgac caaaatccct taacgtgagt
     6841 tttcgttcca ctgagcgtca gaccccgtag aaaagatcaa aggatcttct tgagatcctt
     6901 tttttctgcg cgtaatctgc tgcttgcaaa caaaaaaacc accgctacca gcggtggttt
     6961 gtttgccgga tcaagagcta ccaactcttt ttccgaaggt aactggcttc agcagagcgc
     7021 agataccaaa tactgttctt ctagtgtagc cgtagttagg ccaccacttc aagaactctg
     7081 tagcaccgcc tacatacctc gctctgctaa tcctgttacc agtggctgct gccagtggcg
     7141 ataagtcgtg tcttaccggg ttggactcaa gacgatagtt accggataag gcgcagcggt
     7201 cgggctgaac ggggggttcg tgcacacagc ccagcttgga gcgaacgacc tacaccgaac
     7261 tgagatacct acagcgtgag ctatgagaaa gcgccacgct tcccgaaggg agaaaggcgg
     7321 acaggtatcc ggtaagcggc agggtcggaa caggagagcg cacgagggag cttccagggg
     7381 gaaacgcctg gtatctttat agtcctgtcg ggtttcgcca cctctgactt gagcgtcgat
     7441 ttttgtgatg ctcgtcaggg gggcggagcc tatggaaaaa cgccagcaac gcggcctttt
     7501 tacggttcct ggccttttgc tggccttttg ctcacatgtt ctttcctgcg ttatcccctg
     7561 attctgtgga taaccgtatt accgcctttg agtgagctga taccgctcgc cgcagccgaa
     7621 cgaccgagcg cagcgagtca gtgagcgagg aagcggaaga gcgcccaata cgcaaaccgc
     7681 ctctccccgc gcgttggccg attcattaat gcagcaagct catggctgac taattttttt
     7741 tatttatgca gaggccgagg ccgcctcggc ctctgagcta ttccagaagt agtgaggagg
     7801 cttttttgga ggcctaggct tttgcaaaaa gctccccgtg gcacgacagg tttcccgact
     7861 ggaaagcggg cagtgagcgc aacgcaatta atgtgagtta gctcactcat taggcacccc
     7921 aggctttaca ctttatgctt ccggctcgta tgttgtgtgg aattgtgagc ggataacaat
     7981 ttcacacagg aaacagctat gacatgatta cgaatttcac aaataaagca tttttttcac
     8041 tgcattctag ttgtggtttg tccaaactca tcaatgtatc ttatcatgtc tggatcaact
     8101 ggataactca agctaaccaa aatcatccca aacttcccac cccataccct attaccactg
     8161 ccaattacct gtggtttcat ttactctaaa cctgtgattc ctctgaatta ttttcatttt
     8221 aaagaaattg tatttgttaa atatgtacta caaacttagt agt
//
